>Addgene plasmid #78694 | BC-A1-007 | addgene full sequence | sequence record 171052 | Addgene NGS Result
ATGCGTAAAGGAGAAGAACTTTTCACTGGAGTTGTCCCAATTCTTGTTGAATTAGATGGTGATGTTAATG
GGCACAAATTTTCTGTCAGTGGAGAGGGTGAAGGTGATGCAACATACGGAAAACTTACCCTTAAATTTAT
TTGCACTACTGGAAAACTACCTGTTCCATGGCCAACACTTGTCACTACTTTCGGTTATGGTGTTCAATGC
TTTGCGAGATACCCAGATCACATGAAACAGCATGACTTTTTCAAGAGTGCCATGCCCGAAGGTTATGTAC
AGGAAAGAACTATATTTTTCAAAGATGACGGGAACTACAAGACACGTGCTGAAGTCAAGTTTGAAGGTGA
TACCCTTGTTAATAGAATCGAGTTAAAAGGTATTGATTTTAAAGAAGATGGAAACATTCTTGGACACAAA
TTGGAATACAACTATAACTCACACAATGTATACATCATGGCAGACAAACAAAAGAATGGAATCAAAGTTA
ACTTCAAAATTAGACACAACATTGAAGATGGAAGCGTTCAACTAGCAGACCATTATCAACAAAATACTCC
AATTGGCGATGGCCCTGTCCTTTTACCAGACAACCATTACCTGTCCACACAATCTGCCCTTTCGAAAGAT
CCCAACGAAAAGAGAGACCACATGGTCCTTCTTGAGTTTGTAACAGCTGCTGGGATTACACATGGCATGG
ATGAACTATACAAAGCTGCAAACGACGAAAACTACGCTTTAGTAGCTTAATAATCTAGACACTGATAGTG
CTAGTGTAGATCACTACTAGAGCCAGGCATCAAATAAAACGAAAGGCTCAGTCGAAAGACTGGGCCTTTC
GTTTTATCTGTTGTTTGTCGGTGAACGCTCTCTACTAGAGTCACACTGGCTCACCTTCGGGTGGGCCTTT
CTGCGTTTATACCCGGGTACTAGAGGTCCGGCAAAAAAGGGCAAGGTGTCACCACCCTGCCCTTTTTCTT
TAAAACCGAAAAGATTACTTCGCGTTATGCAGGCTTCCTCGCTCACTGACTCGCTGCGCTCGGTCGTTCG
GCTGCGGCGAGCGGTATCAGCTCACTCAAAGGCGGTAATACGGTTATCCACAGAATCAGGGGATAACGCA
GGAAAGAACATGTGAGCAAAAGGCCAGCAAAAGGCCAGGAACCGTAAAAAGGCCGCGTTGCTGGCGTTTT
TCCACAGGCTCCGCCCCCCTGACGAGCATCACAAAAATCGACGCTCAAGTCAGAGGTGGCGAAACCCGAC
AGGACTATAAAGATACCAGGCGTTTCCCCCTGGAAGCTCCCTCGTGCGCTCTCCTGTTCCGACCCTGCCG
CTTACCGGATACCTGTCCGCCTTTCTCCCTTCGGGAAGCGTGGCGCTTTCTCATAGCTCACGCTGTAAGT
ATCTCAGTTCGGTGTAGGTCGTTCGCTCCAAGCTGGGCTGTGTGCACGAACCCCCCGTTCAGCCCGACCG
CTGCGCCTTATCCGGTAACTATCGTCTTGAGTCCAACCCGGTAAGACACGACTTATCGCCACTGGCAGCA
GCCACTGGTAACAGGATTAGCAGAGCGAGGTATGTAGGCGGTGCTACAGAGTTCTTGAAGTGGTGGCCTA
ACTACGGCTACACTAGAAGAACAGTATTTGGTATCTGCGCTCTGCTGAAGCCAGTTACCTTCGGAAAAAG
AGTTGGTAGCTCTTGATCCGGCAAACAAACCACCGCTGGTAGCGGTGGTTTTTTTGTTTGCAAGCAGCAG
ATTACGCGCAGAAAAAAAGGATCTCAAGAAGATCCTTTGATCTTTTCTACGGGGTCAGACGCTCAGTGGA
ACGAAAACTCACGTTAAGGGATTTTGGTCATGAGATTATCAAAAAGGATCTTCACCTAGATCCTTTTAAA
TTAAAAATGAAGTTTTAAATCAATCTAAAGTATATATGAGTAAACTTGGTCTGACAGCTCGAGGCTTGGA
TTCTCACCAATAAAAAACGCCCGGCGGCAACCGAGCGTTCTGAACAAATCCAGATGGAGTTCTGAGGTCA
TTACTGGATCTATCAACAGGAGTCCAAGCGAGCTCGATATCAAATTACGCCCCGCCCTGCCACTCATCGC
AGTACTGTTGTAATTCATTAAGCATTCTGCCGACATGGAAGCCATCACAAACGGCATGATGAACCTGAAT
CGCCAGCGGCATCAGCACCTTGTCGCCTTGCGTATAATATTTGCCCATGGTGAAAACGGGGGCGAAGAAG
TTGTCCATATTGGCCACGTTTAAATCAAAACTGGTGAAACTCACCCAGGGATTGGCTGAGACGAAAAACA
TATTCTCAATAAACCCTTTAGGGAAATAGGCCAGGTTTTCACCGTAACACGCCACATCTTGCGAATATAT
GTGTAGAAACTGCCGGAAATCGTCGTGGTATTCACTCCAGAGCGATGAAAACGTTTCAGTTTGCTCATGG
AAAACGGTGTAACAAGGGTGAACACTATCCCATATCACCAGCTCACCGTCTTTCATTGCCATACGAAATT
CCGGATGAGCATTCATCAGGCGGGCAAGAATGTGAATAAAGGCCGGATAAAACTTGTGCTTATTTTTCTT
TACGGTCTTTAAAAAGGCCGTAATATCCAGCTGAACGGTCTGGTTATAGGTACATTGAGCAACTGACTGA
AATGCCTCAAAATGTTCTTTACGATGCCATTGGGATATATCAACGGTGGTATATCCAGTGATTTTTTTCT
CCATTTTAGCTTCCTTAGCTCCTGAAAATCTCGATAACTCAAAAAATACGCCCGGTAGTGATCTTATTTC
ATTATGGTGAAAGTTGGAACCTCTTACGTGCCCGATCAACTCGAGTGCCACCTGACGTCTAAGAAACCAT
TATTATCATGACATTAACCTATAAAAATAGGCGTATCACGAGGCAGAATTTCAGATAAAAAAAATCCTTA
GCTTTCGCTAAGGATGATTTCTGGCTGCAGTTTACAGCTAGCTCAGTCCTAGGGACTGTGCTAGCGGATC
CAAAGAGGAGAAAGAATTCATGAAAAACATAAATGCCGACGACACATACAGAATAATTAATAAAATTAAA
GCGTGTAGAAGCAATAATGATATTAATCAATGCTTATCTGATATGACTAAAATGGTACATTGTGAATATT
ATTTACTCGCGATCATTTATCCTCATTCTATGGTTAAATCTGATATTTCAATCCTAGATAATTACCCTAA
AAAATGGAGGCAATATTATGATGACGCTAATTTAATAAAATATGATCCTATAGTAGATTATTCTAACTCC
AATCATTCACCAATTAATTGGAATATATTTGAAAACAATGCTGTAAATAAAAAATCTCCAAATGTAATTA
AAGAAGCGAAAACATCAGGTCTTATCACTGGGTTTAGTTTCCCTATTCATACGGCTAACAATGGCTTCGG
AATGCTTAGTTTTGCACATTCAGAAAAAGACAACTATATAGATAGTTTATTTTTACATGCGTGTATGAAC
ATACCATTAATTGTTCCTTCTCTAGTTGATAATTATCGAAAAATAAATATAGCAAATAATAAATCAAACA
ACGATTTAACCAAAAGAGAAAAAGAATGTTTAGCGTGGGCATGCGAAGGAAAAAGCTCTTGGGATATTTC
AAAAATATTAGGTTGCAGTGAGCGTACTGTCACTTTCCATTTAACCAATGCGCAAATGAAACTCAATACA
ACAAACCGCTGCCAAAGTATTTCTAAAGCAATTTTAACAGGAGCAATTGATTGCCCATACTTTAAAAATT
AATAAGCGGCCGCCACTGATAGTGCTAGTGTAGATCACTACTAGAGCCAGGCATCAAATAAAACGAAAGG
CTCAGTCGAAAGACTGGGCCTTTCGTTTTATCTGTTGTTTGTCGGTGAACGCTCTCTACTAGAGTCACAC
TGGCTCACCTTCGGGTGGGCCTTTCTGCGTTTATAGGTACCTACTAGAGAGGTTCTGTTAAGTAACTGAA
CCCAATGTCGTTAGTGACGCTTACCTCTTAAGAGGTCACTGACCTAACAAAGCTTACCTGTAGGATCGTA
CAGGTTTACGCAAGAAAATGGTTTGTTATAGTCGAATAAAACTAGTTCACACAGGACTAGCAT
Features (pLannotate 1.2.2; 14 found; start..end, strand, type, name):
      1..714     +  CDS            hfriFP: hfriFP is a fluorescent protein published in 2013, derived from Herbaspirillum frisingense.
    715..747     +  CDS            ssrA tag (LVA): C-terminal peptide that mediates degradation in bacteria through the ClpXP and ClpAP proteases (McGinness et al., 2006) mutant LVA variant that confers accelerated degradation under some conditions (Andersen et al., 1998)
    801..872     +  terminator     rrnB T1 terminator: transcription terminator T1 from the E. coli rrnB gene
    888..915     +  terminator     T7Te terminator: phage T7 early transcription terminator
    937..994     +  terminator     his operon terminator: This putative transcriptin terminator from the E. coli his operon has a 2-bp deletion introduced during synthesis. Its efficiency has not been determined.
   1189..1777    -  rep_origin     ori: high-copy-number ColE1/pMB1/pBR322/pUC origin of replication
   1960..2054    -  terminator     lambda t0 terminator: transcription terminator from phage lambda
   2078..2734    -  CDS            cat: CAT_ECOLX - Experimental evidence at protein level: Swiss-Prot protein existence level 1. This enzyme is an effector of chloramphenicol resistance in bacteria. From Escherichia coli. This protein is used as a marker in many commonly used cloning vectors, such as pACYC184.
   2735..2832    -  promoter       cat promoter: promoter of the E. coli cat gene encoding chloramphenicol acetyltransferase
   2918..2961    -  terminator     bacterial terminator: putative bacterial transcription terminator
   2974..2993    +  promoter       J23119(SpeI) promoter (fragment): bacterial promoter (Registry of Standard Biological Parts BBa J23119) modified to end with an SpeI site
   3030..3779    +  CDS            luxR: LUXR_ALIFS - Experimental evidence at protein level: Swiss-Prot protein existence level 1. Transcriptional activator of the bioluminescence operon. Binds to the OHHL autoinducer. From Aliivibrio fischeri (Vibrio fischeri).
   3835..3906    +  terminator     rrnB T1 terminator: transcription terminator T1 from the E. coli rrnB gene
   3922..3949    +  terminator     T7Te terminator: phage T7 early transcription terminator
