[The description below was written by a language model from this plasmid's Addgene catalogue record and pLannotate feature annotations shown in this document.]
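Description:
BC-A1-007 is a synthetic biology plasmid built on pSB1C3, the standard high-copy BioBrick backbone from the Registry of Standardized Biological Parts. It is maintained in E. coli through a ColE1/pUC-type origin of replication and selected with chloramphenicol via a cat gene driven by its own promoter. Several terminators flank the backbone elements and insulate the cloning region from read-through transcription. The catalogue lists a total size of about 4.1 kb, which agrees closely with the sequenced record.

The roughly 2.1 kb insert, assembled by Gibson cloning, is a two-unit quorum-sensing receiver circuit. In the first unit, the weak constitutive Anderson-series promoter BBa_J23109 and the RBS BBa_B0034 drive wild-type luxR from Aliivibrio fischeri, followed by a double terminator (rrnB T1 plus T7Te). The annotation software labels the promoter as a fragment of the related J23119, which reflects sequence similarity within that promoter family. In the second unit, the LuxR-responsive pLux promoter and the weak RBS BBa_B0033 control GFP carrying a C-terminal LVA-variant ssrA degradation tag, again followed by the double terminator. pLux and the RBSs are not annotated in the feature table, and the reporter ORF is auto-labelled as a different fluorescent protein, whereas the catalogue identifies it as GFP.

LuxR activates pLux when bound to its acyl-homoserine lactone autoinducer, so fluorescence reports the inducer. The LVA tag targets GFP to the ClpXP and ClpAP proteases, shortening its half-life so that the signal tracks current expression. The combination of weak promoter and weak RBS marks this plasmid as one variant in a modular teaching toolbox for exploring how part strength shapes gene regulation.
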