Addgene plasmid #78694: BC-A1-007
Purpose: A weak promoter drives the expression of wild type luxR, which regulates expression of LVA-tagged GFP under the control of a weak RBS.
Depositing lab: Brian Chow. Depositing organization: University of Pennsylvania. Publication: Toolbox for Exploring Modular Gene Regulation in Synthetic Biology Training. Magaraci MS, Bermudez JG, Yogish D, Pak DH, Mollov V, Tycko J, Issadore D, Mannickarottu SG, Chow BY. ACS Synth Biol. 2016 Apr 25. 10.1021/acssynbio.6b00057 PubMed 27111289.
Backbone
  Vector backbone: pSB1C3
  Backbone manufacturer: Registry of Standardized Biological Parts
  Backbone size w/o insert (bp): 2047
  Total vector size (bp): 4131
  Vector type: Synthetic Biology
Growth in bacteria
  Bacterial resistance: Chloramphenicol, 25 μg/mL
  Growth temperature: 37°C
  Growth strain: NEB Turbo
  Growth instructions: Reporter gene expression can also be assayed at room temperature (~25C).
  Copy number: High Copy
Gene/Insert
  Gene/Insert name: BBa_J23109-BBa_B0034-luxR-Terminator-pLux-BBa_B0033-GFP(LVA)-Terminator
  Species: Synthetic
  Insert size (bp): 2084
  Cloning method: Gibson Cloning
  Sequencing primers: 5′ tgccacctgacgtctaagaa (VF2); 3′ attaccgcctttgagtgagc (VR)
Terms and licenses: Academic/Nonprofit Terms; Industry Terms: Not Available to Industry
How to cite: BC-A1-007 was a gift from Brian Chow (Addgene plasmid # 78694 ; http://n2t.net/addgene:78694 ; RRID:Addgene_78694)
